>Addgene plasmid #75681 | ADRBK1 gRNA (BRDN0001144871) | addgene full sequence | sequence record 184356 | Addgene Assembled Sequence
CCCGGGTGCAAAGATGGATAAAGTTTTAAACAGAGAGGAATCTTTGCAGCTAATGGACCTTCTAGGTCTT
GAAAGGAGTGGGAATTGGCTCCGGTGCCCGTCAGTGGGCAGAGCGCACATCGCCCACAGTCCCCGAGAAG
TTGGGGGGAGGGGTCGGCAATTGATCCGGTGCCTAGAGAAGGTGGCGCGGGGTAAACTGGGAAAGTGATG
TCGTGTACTGGCTCCGCCTTTTTCCCGAGGGTGGGGGAGAACCGTATATAAGTGCAGTAGTCGCCGTGAA
CGTTCTTTTTCGCAACGGGTTTGCCGCCAGAACACAGGTAAGTGCCGTGTGTGGTTCCCGCGGGCCTGGC
CTCTTTACGGGTTATGGCCCTTGCGTGCCTTGAATTACTTCCACCTGGCTGCAGTACGTGATTCTTGATC
CCGAGCTTCGGGTTGGAAGTGGGTGGGAGAGTTCGAGGCCTTGCGCTTAAGGAGCCCCTTCGCCTCGTGC
TTGAGTTGAGGCCTGGCCTGGGCGCTGGGGCCGCCGCGTGCGAATCTGGTGGCACCTTCGCGCCTGTCTC
GCTGCTTTCGATAAGTCTCTAGCCATTTAAAATTTTTGATGACCTGCTGCGACGCTTTTTTTCTGGCAAG
ATAGTCTTGTAAATGCGGGCCAAGATCTGCACACTGGTATTTCGGTTTTTGGGGCCGCGGGCGGCGACGG
GGCCCGTGCGTCCCAGCGCACATGTTCGGCGAGGCGGGGCCTGCGAGCGCGGCCACCGAGAATCGGACGG
GGGTAGTCTCAAGCTGGCCGGCCTGCTCTGGTGCCTGGCCTCGCGCCGCCGTGTATCGCCCCGCCCTGGG
CGGCAAGGCTGGCCCGGTCGGCACCAGTTGCGTGAGCGGAAAGATGGCCGCTTCCCGGCCCTGCTGCAGG
GAGCTCAAAATGGAGGACGCGGCGCTCGGGAGAGCGGGCGGGTGAGTCACCCACACAAAGGAAAAGGGCC
TTTCCGTCCTCAGCCGTCGCTTCATGTGACTCCACGGAGTACCGGGCGCCGTCCAGGCACCTCGATTAGT
TCTCGAGCTTTTGGAGTACGTCGTCTTTAGGTTGGGGGGAGGGGTTTTATGCGATGGAGTTTCCCCACAC
TGAGTGGGTGGAGACTGAAGTTAGGCCAGCTTGGCACTTGATGTAATTCTCCTTGGAATTTGCCCTTTTT
GAGTTTGGATCTTGGTTCATTCTCAAGCCTCAGACAGTGGTTCAAAGTTTTTTTCTTCCATTTCAGGTGT
CGTGACGTACGGCCACCATGACCGAGTACAAGCCCACGGTGCGCCTCGCCACCCGCGACGACGTCCCCAG
GGCCGTACGCACCCTCGCCGCCGCGTTCGCCGACTACCCCGCCACGCGCCACACCGTCGATCCGGACCGC
CACATCGAGCGGGTCACCGAGCTGCAAGAACTCTTCCTCACGCGCGTCGGGCTCGACATCGGCAAGGTGT
GGGTCGCGGACGACGGCGCCGCCGTGGCGGTCTGGACCACGCCGGAGAGCGTCGAAGCGGGGGCGGTGTT
CGCCGAGATCGGCCCGCGCATGGCCGAGTTGAGCGGTTCCCGGCTGGCCGCGCAGCAACAGATGGAAGGC
CTCCTGGCGCCGCACCGGCCCAAGGAGCCCGCGTGGTTCCTGGCCACCGTCGGAGTCTCGCCCGACCACC
AGGGCAAGGGTCTGGGCAGCGCCGTCGTGCTCCCCGGAGTGGAGGCGGCCGAGCGCGCCGGGGTGCCCGC
CTTCCTGGAGACCTCCGCGCCCCGCAACCTCCCCTTCTACGAGCGGCTCGGCTTCACCGTCACCGCCGAC
GTCGAGGTGCCCGAAGGACCGCGCACCTGGTGCATGACCCGCAAGCCCGGTGCCTGAACGCGTTAAGTCG
ACAATCAACCTCTGGATTACAAAATTTGTGAAAGATTGACTGGTATTCTTAACTATGTTGCTCCTTTTAC
GCTATGTGGATACGCTGCTTTAATGCCTTTGTATCATGCTATTGCTTCCCGTATGGCTTTCATTTTCTCC
TCCTTGTATAAATCCTGGTTGCTGTCTCTTTATGAGGAGTTGTGGCCCGTTGTCAGGCAACGTGGCGTGG
TGTGCACTGTGTTTGCTGACGCAACCCCCACTGGTTGGGGCATTGCCACCACCTGTCAGCTCCTTTCCGG
GACTTTCGCTTTCCCCCTCCCTATTGCCACGGCGGAACTCATCGCCGCCTGCCTTGCCCGCTGCTGGACA
GGGGCTCGGCTGTTGGGCACTGACAATTCCGTGGTGTTGTCGGGGAAATCATCGTCCTTTCCTTGGCTGC
TCGCCTGTGTTGCCACCTGGATTCTGCGCGGGACGTCCTTCTGCTACGTCCCTTCGGCCCTCAATCCAGC
GGACCTTCCTTCCCGCGGCCTGCTGCCGGCTCTGCGGCCTCTTCCGCGTCTTCGCCTTCGCCCTCAGACG
AGTCGGATCTCCCTTTGGGCCGCCTCCCCGCGTCGACTTTAAGACCAATGACTTACAAGGCAGCTGTAGA
TCTTAGCCACTTTTTAAAAGAAAAGGGGGGACTGGAAGGGCTAATTCACTCCCAACGAAGACAAGATCTG
CTTTTTGCTTGTACTGGGTCTCTCTGGTTAGACCAGATCTGAGCCTGGGAGCTCTCTGGCTAACTAGGGA
ACCCACTGCTTAAGCCTCAATAAAGCTTGCCTTGAGTGCTTCAAGTAGTGTGTGCCCGTCTGTTGTGTGA
CTCTGGTAACTAGAGATCCCTCAGACCCTTTTAGTCAGTGTGGAAAATCTCTAGCAGTACGTATAGTAGT
TCATGTCATCTTATTATTCAGTATTTATAACTTGCAAAGAAATGAATATCAGAGAGTGAGAGGAACTTGT
TTATTGCAGCTTATAATGGTTACAAATAAAGCAATAGCATCACAAATTTCACAAATAAAGCATTTTTTTC
ACTGCATTCTAGTTGTGGTTTGTCCAAACTCATCAATGTATCTTATCATGTCTGGCTCTAGCTATCCCGC
CCCTAACTCCGCCCATCCCGCCCCTAACTCCGCCCAGTTCCGCCCATTCTCCGCCCCATGGCTGACTAAT
TTTTTTTATTTATGCAGAGGCCGAGGCCGCCTCGGCCTCTGAGCTATTCCAGAAGTAGTGAGGAGGCTTT
TTTGGAGGCCTAGGGACGTACCCAATTCGCCCTATAGTGAGTCGTATTACGCGCGCTCACTGGCCGTCGT
TTTACAACGTCGTGACTGGGAAAACCCTGGCGTTACCCAACTTAATCGCCTTGCAGCACATCCCCCTTTC
GCCAGCTGGCGTAATAGCGAAGAGGCCCGCACCGATCGCCCTTCCCAACAGTTGCGCAGCCTGAATGGCG
AATGGG
[124 nt withheld, positions 3367-3490]
C
[91 nt withheld, positions 3492-3582]
A
[49 nt withheld, positions 3584-3632]
CCTTTGACGTTGGAGTCCACGTTCTTT
[37 nt withheld, positions 3660-3696]
ACCCTATCTCGGTCTATTCTTTTGATTTATAAGGGATTTTGCCGATTTCGGCCTATTGGTTAAAAAATGA
GCTGATTTAACAAAAATTTAACGCGAATTTTAACAAAATATTAACGCTTACAATTTAGGTGGCACTTTTC
GGGGAAATGTGCGCGGAACCCCTATTTGTTTATTTTTCTAAATACATTCAAATATGTATCCGCTCATGAG
ACAATAACCCTGATAAATGCTTCAATAATATTGAAAAAGGAAGAGTATGAGTATTCAACATTTCCGTGTC
GCCCTTATTCCCTTTTTTGCGGCATTTTGCCTTCCTGTTTTTGCTCACCCAGAAACGCTGGTGAAAGTAA
AAGATGCTGAAGATCAGTTGGGTGCACGAGTGGGTTACATCGAACTGGATCTCAACAGCGGTAAGATCCT
TGAGAGTTTTCGCCCCGAAGAACGTTTTCCAATGATGAGCACTTTTAAAGTTCTGCTATGTGGCGCGGTA
TTATCCCGTATTGACGCCGGGCAAGAGCAACTCGGTCGCCGCATACACTATTCTCAGAATGACTTGGTTG
AGTACTCACCAGTCACAGAAAAGCATCTTACGGATGGCATGACAGTAAGAGAATTATGCAGTGCTGCCAT
AACCATGAGTGATAACACTGCGGCCAACTTACTTCTGACAACGATCGGAGGACCGAAGGAGCTAACCGCT
TTTTTGCACAACATGGGGGATCATGTAACTCGCCTTGATCGTTGGGAACCGGAGCTGAATGAAGCCATAC
CAAACGACGAGCGTGACACCACGATGCCTGTAGCAATGGCAACAACGTTGCGCAAACTATTAACTGGCGA
ACTACTTACTCTAGCTTCCCGGCAACAATTAATAGACTGGATGGAGGCGGATAAAGTTGCAGGACCACTT
CTGCGCTCGGCCCTTCCGGCTGGCTGGTTTATTGCTGATAAATCTGGAGCCGGTGAGCGTGGGTCTCGCG
GTATCATTGCAGCACTGGGGCCAGATGGTAAGCCCTCCCGTATCGTAGTTATCTACACGACGGGGAGTCA
GGCAACTATGGATGAACGAAATAGACAGATCGCTGAGATAGGTGCCTCACTGATTAAGCATTGGTAACTG
TCAGACCAAGTTTACTCATATATACTTTAGATTGATTTAAAACTTCATTTTTAATTTAAAAGGATCTAGG
TGAAGATCCTTTTTGATAATCTCATGACCAAAATCCCTTAACGTGAGTTTTCGTTCCACTGAGCGTCAGA
CCCCGTAGAAAAGATCAAAGGATCTTCTTGAGATCCTTTTTTTCTGCGCGTAATCTGCTGCTTGCAAACA
AAAAAACCACCGCTACCAGCGGTGGTTTGTTTGCCGGATCAAGAGCTACCAACTCTTTTTCCGAAGGTAA
CTGGCTTCAGCAGAGCGCAGATACCAAATACTGTTCTTCTAGTGTAGCCGTAGTTAGGCCACCACTTCAA
GAACTCTGTAGCACCGCCTACATACCTCGCTCTGCTAATCCTGTTACCAGTGGCTGCTGCCAGTGGCGAT
AAGTCGTGTCTTACCGGGTTGGACTCAAGACGATAGTTACCGGATAAGGCGCAGCGGTCGGGCTGAACGG
GGGGTTCGTGCACACAGCCCAGCTTGGAGCGAACGACCTACACCGAACTGAGATACCTACAGCGTGAGCT
ATGAGAAAGCGCCACGCTTCCCGAAGGGAGAAAGGCGGACAGGTATCCGGTAAGCGGCAGGGTCGGAACA
GGAGAGCGCACGAGGGAGCTTCCAGGGGGAAACGCCTGGTATCTTTATAGTCCTGTCGGGTTTCGCCACC
TCTGACTTGAGCGTCGATTTTTGTGATGCTCGTCAGGGGGGCGGAGCCTATGGAAAAACGCCAGCAACGC
GGCCTTTTTACGGTTCCTGGCCTTTTGCTGGCCTTTTGCTCACATGTTCTTTCCTGCGTTATCCCCTGAT
TCTGTGGATAACCGTATTACCGCCTTTGAGTGAGCTGATACCGCTCGCCGCAGCCGAACGACCGAGCGCA
GCGAGTCAGTGAGCGAGGAAGCGGAAGAGCGCCCAATACGCAAACCGCCTCTCCCCGCGCGTTGGCCGAT
TCATTAATGCAGCTGGCACGACAGGTTTCCCGACTGGAAAGCGGGCAGTGAGCGCAACGCAATTAATGTG
AGTTAGCTCACTCATTAGGCACCCCAGGCTTTACACTTTATGCTTCCGGCTCGTATGTTGTGTGGAATTG
TGAGCGGATAACAATTTCACACAGGAAACAGCTATGACCATGATTACGCCAAGCGCGCAATTAACCCTCA
CTAAAGGGAACAAAAGCTGGAGCTGCAAGCTTAATGTAGTCTTATGCAATACTCTTGTAGTCTTGCAACA
TGGTAACGATGAGTTAGCAACATGCCTTACAAGGAGAGAAAAAGCACCGTGCATGCCGATTGGTGGAAGT
AAGGTGGTACGATCGTGCCTTATTAGGAAGGCAACAGACGGGTCTGACATGGATTGGACGAACCACTGAA
TTGCCGCATTGCAGAGATATTGTATTTAAGTGCCTAGCTCGATACATAAACGGGTCTCTCTGGTTAGACC
AGATCTGAGCCTGGGAGCTCTCTGGCTAACTAGGGAACCCACTGCTTAAGCCTCAATAAAGCTTGCCTTG
AGTGCTTCAAGTAGTGTGTGCCCGTCTGTTGTGTGACTCTGGTAACTAGAGATCCCTCAGACCCTTTTAG
TCAGTGTGGAAAATCTCTAGCAGTGGCGCCCGAACAGGGACTTGAAAGCGAAAGGGAAACCAGAGGAGCT
CTCTCGACGCAGGACTCGGCTTGCTGAAGCGCGCACGGCAAGAGGCGAGGGGCGGCGACTGGTGAGTACG
CCAAAAATTTTGACTAGCGGAGGCTAGAAGGAGAGAGATGGGTGCGAGAGCGTCAGTATTAAGCGGGGGA
GAATTAGATCGCGATGGGAAAAAATTCGGTTAAGGCCAGGGGGAAAGAAAAAATATAAATTAAAACATAT
AGTATGGGCAAGCAGGGAGCTAGAACGATTCGCAGTTAATCCTGGCCTGTTAGAAACATCAGAAGGCTGT
AGACAAATACTGGGACAGCTACAACCATCCCTTCAGACAGGATCAGAAGAACTTAGATCATTATATAATA
CAGTAGCAACCCTCTATTGTGTGCATCAAAGGATAGAGATAAAAGACACCAAGGAAGCTTTAGACAAGAT
AGAGGAAGAGCAAAACAAAAGTAAGACCACCGCACAGCAAGCGGCCGCTGATCTTCAGACCTGGAGGAGG
AGATATGAGGGACAATTGGAGAAGTGAATTATATAAATATAAAGTAGTAAAAATTGAACCATTAGGAGTA
GCACCCACCAAGGCAAAGAGAAGAGTGGTGCAGAGAGAAAAAAGAGCAGTGGGAATAGGAGCTTTGTTCC
TTGGGTTCTTGGGAGCAGCAGGAAGCACTATGGGCGCAGCGTCAATGACGCTGACGGTACAGGCCAGACA
ATTATTGTCTGGTATAGTGCAGCAGCAGAACAATTTGCTGAGGGCTATTGAGGCGCAACAGCATCTGTTG
CAACTCACAGTCTGGGGCATCAAGCAGCTCCAGGCAAGAATCCTGGCTGTGGAAAGATACCTAAAGGATC
AACAGCTCCTGGGGATTTGGGGTTGCTCTGGAAAACTCATTTGCACCACTGCTGTGCCTTGGAATGCTAG
TTGGAGTAATAAATCTCTGGAACAGATTTGGAATCACACGACCTGGATGGAGTGGGACAGAGAAATTAAC
AATTACACAAGCTTAATACACTCCTTAATTGAAGAATCGCAAAACCAGCAAGAAAAGAATGAACAAGAAT
TATTGGAATTAGATAAATGGGCAAGTTTGTGGAATTGGTTTAACATAACAAATTGGCTGTGGTATATAAA
ATTATTCATAATGATAGTAGGAGGCTTGGTAGGTTTAAGAATAGTTTTTGCTGTACTTTCTATAGTGAAT
AGAGTTAGGCAGGGATATTCACCATTATCGTTTCAGACCCACCTCCCAACCCCGAGGGGACCCAGAGAGG
GCCTATTTCCCATGATTCCTTCATATTTGCATATACGATACAAGGCTGTTAGAGAGATAATTAGAATTAA
TTTGACTGTAAACACAAAGATATTAGTACAAAATACGTGACGTAGAAAGTAATAATTTCTTGGGTAGTTT
GCAGTTTTAAAATTATGTTTTAAAATGGACTATCATATGCTTACCGTAACTTGAAAGTATTTCGATTTCT
TGGCTTTATATATCTTGTGGAAAGGACGAAACACCGTCTGGAACACGTCCCCTCGGGTTTTAGAGCTAGA
AATAGCAAGTTAAAATAAGGCTAGTCCGTTATCAACTTGAAAAAGTGGCACCGAGTCGGTGCTTTTTTAA
GCTTGGCGTAACTAGATCTTGAGACAAATGGCAGTATTCATCCACAATTTTAAAAGAAAAGGGGGGATTG
GGGGGTACAGTGCAGGGGAAAGAATAGTAGACATAATAGCAACAGACATACAAACTAAAGAATTACAAAA
ACAAATTACAAAAATTCAAAATTTTCGGGTTTATTACAGGGACAGCAGAGATCCACTTTGGCGCCGGCTC
GAGGGGG
Features (pLannotate 1.2.2; 29 found; start..end, strand, type, name):
     14..80      +  CDS            small t antigen (fragment): SV40 (simian virus 40) small t antigen
    106..317     +  promoter       EF-1α core promoter: core promoter for human elongation factor EF-1α
    318..1256    +  intron         EF-1α intron A: intron upstream of the start codon of human EF-1α
   1278..1877    +  CDS            PuroR (fragment): puromycin N-acetyltransferase; pac from Streptomyces; confers resistance to puromycin
   1893..2481    +  misc_feature   WPRE: woodchuck hepatitis virus posttranscriptional regulatory element
   2532..2551    +  misc_feature   cPPT/CTS (fragment): central polypurine tract and central termination sequence of HIV-1
   2553..2786    +  LTR            3' LTR (ΔU3): self-inactivating 3' long terminal repeat (LTR) from HIV-1
   2864..2985    +  polyA_signal   SV40 poly(A) signal: SV40 polyadenylation signal
   3025..3160    +  rep_origin     SV40 ori: SV40 origin of replication
   3181..3199    -  promoter       T7 promoter: promoter for bacteriophage T7 RNA polymerase
   3207..3362    +  CDS            lacZα (fragment): LacZα fragment of β-galactosidase; lacZ fragment
   3367..3795    +  rep_origin     f1 ori (sequence partly withheld): f1 bacteriophage origin of replication; arrow indicates direction of (+) strand synthesis
   3848..3952    +  promoter       AmpR promoter: bla
   3953..4813    +  CDS            AmpR: β-lactamase; bla; confers resistance to ampicillin, carbenicillin, and related antibiotics
   4984..5572    +  rep_origin     ori: high-copy-number ColE1/pMB1/pBR322/pUC origin of replication
   5755..5847    +  CDS            lacI (fragment): lac repressor; lacI; The lac repressor binds to the lac operator to inhibit transcription in E. coli. This inhibition can be relieved by adding lactose or isopropyl-β-D-thiogalactopyranoside (IPTG).
   5860..5881    +  protein_bind   CAP binding site: CAP binding activates transcription in the presence of cAMP. E. coli catabolite activator protein
   5896..5926    +  promoter       lac promoter: promoter for the E. coli lac operon
   5934..5950    +  protein_bind   lac operator: The lac repressor binds to the lac operator to inhibit transcription in E. coli. This inhibition can be relieved by adding lactose or isopropyl-β-D-thiogalactopyranoside (IPTG). lac repressor encoded by lacI
   5995..6013    +  promoter       T3 promoter: promoter for bacteriophage T3 RNA polymerase
   6041..6267    +  promoter       RSV promoter: Rous sarcoma virus enhancer/promoter
   6268..6448    +  LTR            5' LTR (truncated): truncated 5' long terminal repeat (LTR) from HIV-1
   6495..6620    +  misc_feature   HIV-1 Ψ: packaging signal of human immunodeficiency virus type 1
   6604..6967    +  CDS            HIV-1 gag (fragment): gag protein from human immunodeficiency virus 1; gag
   7113..7346    +  misc_feature   RRE: The Rev response element (RRE) of HIV-1 allows for Rev-dependent mRNA export from the nucleus to the cytoplasm.
   7723..7749    +  CDS            Rev (fragment): human immunodeficiency virus 1 (HIV-1) Rev protein; rev; enhances nuclear export of unspliced and incompletely spliced viral mRNAs
   7753..7993    +  promoter       U6 promoter: RNA polymerase III promoter for human U6 snRNA
   8023..8098    +  misc_RNA       gRNA scaffold: guide RNA scaffold for the Streptococcus pyogenes CRISPR/Cas9 system
   8154..8271    +  misc_feature   cPPT/CTS: central polypurine tract and central termination sequence of HIV-1
