[The description below was written by a language model from this plasmid's Addgene catalogue record and pLannotate feature annotations shown in this document.]
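Description:
ADRBK1 gRNA (BRDN0001144871) is a third-generation lentiviral single-guide RNA plasmid built on the lentiGuide-Puro backbone and designed to target the human ADRBK1 gene, with the guide chosen against the NM_001619.3 reference transcript. It is propagated in E. coli as a high-copy plasmid through a ColE1/pUC-type origin with ampicillin selection (AmpR). The backbone also carries an f1 origin, an SV40 origin and poly(A) signal, and lac/T7/T3 remnants left over from cloning vectors.

The lentiviral transfer cassette begins with an RSV promoter fused to a truncated HIV-1 5' LTR, which drives Tat-independent production of the viral genomic RNA. This is followed by the Ψ packaging signal with a gag fragment and by the Rev response element for nuclear export. Within the provirus, a human U6 RNA polymerase III promoter transcribes the ADRBK1 spacer joined to the Streptococcus pyogenes Cas9 guide RNA scaffold. Downstream lie a cPPT/CTS element, which aids nuclear import, and an EF-1α core promoter with its intron A driving puromycin N-acetyltransferase for selection of transduced mammalian cells. A WPRE enhances transcript expression, and the self-inactivating ΔU3 3' LTR disables LTR promoter activity after integration.

The plasmid does not encode Cas9, so it is meant to be used with a separate Cas9 vector such as lentiCas9-Blast or in cells that already express Cas9. It is an individual clone from a human kinome gRNA collection associated with work on optimised sgRNA design. Its typical use is stable, puromycin-selectable delivery of the guide for knockout of ADRBK1 in human cells.
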