Addgene plasmid #75681: ADRBK1 gRNA (BRDN0001144871)
Purpose: 3rd generation lentiviral gRNA plasmid targeting human ADRBK1
Depositing lab: John Doench & David Root. Depositing organization: Broad Institute. Publication: Optimized sgRNA design to maximize activity and minimize off-target effects of CRISPR-Cas9. Doench JG, Fusi N, Sullender M, Hegde M, Vaimberg EW, Donovan KF, Smith I, Tothova Z, Wilen C, Orchard R, Virgin HW, Listgarten J, Root DE. Nat Biotechnol. 2016 Jan 18. doi: 10.1038/nbt.3437. PubMed 26780180.
Backbone
  Vector backbone: lentiGuide-Puro
  Backbone manufacturer: Zhang Lab (Addgene plasmid # 52963)
  Vector type: Mammalian Expression, Lentiviral, CRISPR
  Selectable markers: Puromycin
Growth in bacteria
  Bacterial resistance: Ampicillin, 100 μg/mL
  Growth temperature: 37°C
  Growth strain: DH5alpha
  Copy number: High Copy
Gene/Insert
  Gene/Insert name: ADRBK1 (alt names: ADRBK1; NM_001619.3)
  gRNA/shRNA sequence: TCTGGAACACGTCCCCTCGG
  Species: H. sapiens (human)
  Promoter: hU6
  Cloning method: Unknown
  Sequencing primers: 5′ U6-F; 3′ pS2-R
Terms and licenses: Academic/Nonprofit Terms; Industry Terms: Not Available to Industry
Depositor comments: The gRNA was designed to target the following Genbank reference sequence(s): NM_001619.3. Note that this plasmid does NOT contain Cas9. It should be used in conjunction with lentiCas9-Blast (Addgene #52962) or otherwise with cell lines already expressing Cas9. Browse the full kinome gRNA library at http://www.addgene.org/pooled-library/broadgpp-human-kinome/ or visit http://www.broadinstitute.org/rnai/public/ for detailed protocols and information.
How to cite: ADRBK1 gRNA (BRDN0001144871) was a gift from John Doench & David Root (Addgene plasmid # 75681 ; http://n2t.net/addgene:75681 ; RRID:Addgene_75681)
