>Addgene plasmid #75681 | ADRBK1 gRNA (BRDN0001144871) | depositor partial sequence | sequence record 143141 | Target Sequence
TCTGGAACACGTCCCCTCGG
