>Addgene plasmid #75681 | ADRBK1 gRNA (BRDN0001144871) | addgene partial sequence | sequence record 184355 | hU6-F
CGTGACGTAGAAAGTAATAATTTCTTGGGTAGTTTGCAGTTTTAAAATTATGTTTTAAAATGGACTATCA
TATGCTTACCGTAACTTGAAAGTATTTCGATTTCTTGGCTTTATATATCTTGTGGAAAGGACGAAACACC
GTCTGGAACACGTCCCCTCGGGTTTTAGAGCTAGAAATAGCAAGTTAAAATAAGGCTAGTCCGTTATCAA
CTTGAAAAAGTGGCACCGAGTCGGTGCTTTTTTAAGCTTGGCGTAACTAGATCTTGAGACAAATGGCAGT
ATTCATCCACAATTTTAAAAGAAAAGGGGGGATTGGGGGGTACAGTGCAGGGGAAAGAATAGTAGACATA
ATAGCAACAGACATACAAACTAAAGAATTACAAAAACAAATTACAAAAATTCAAAATTTTCGGGTTTATT
ACAGGGACAGCAGAGATCCACTTTGGCGCCGGCTCGAGGGGGCCCGGGTGCAAAGATGGATAAAGTTTTA
AACAGAGAGGAATCTTTGCAGCTAATGGACCTTCTAGGTCTTGAAAGGAGTGGGAATTGGCTCCGGTGCC
CGTCAGTGGG
